Addgene plasmid #132459: pZFPM2.1.0-gDNA
Purpose: CRISPR/Cas9 plasmid to create GFP fusion proteins
Depositing lab: Kevin White. Depositing organization: University of Chicago.
Backbone
  Vector backbone: pX330
  Backbone manufacturer: addgene ID: 42230
  Vector type: CRISPR
Growth in bacteria
  Bacterial resistance: Ampicillin, 100 μg/mL
  Growth temperature: 37°C
  Growth strain: DH5alpha
  Copy number: High Copy
Gene/Insert
  Gene/Insert name: ZFPM2
  gRNA/shRNA sequence: AACTAAACATCAGTCACCTT TGG
  Species: H. sapiens (human)
  Entrez Gene: ZFPM2 (a.k.a. DIH3, FOG2, SRXY9, ZC2HC11B, ZNF89B, hFOG-2)
  Cloning method: Restriction Enzyme; 5′ cloning site BbsI (destroyed during cloning); 3′ cloning site BbsI (destroyed during cloning)
Terms and licenses: Academic/Nonprofit Terms; Industry Terms: Not Available to Industry
Depositor comments: gRNA sequence also includes uncloned PAM after the space
How to cite: pZFPM2.1.0-gDNA was a gift from Kevin White (Addgene plasmid # 132459 ; http://n2t.net/addgene:132459 ; RRID:Addgene_132459)
