[The description below was written by a language model from this plasmid's Addgene catalogue record and pLannotate feature annotations shown in this document.]
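Description:
pZFPM2.1.0-gDNA is a CRISPR/Cas9 expression plasmid built on the pX330 backbone, designed for transfection into mammalian cells and carrying a single guide RNA directed against the human ZFPM2 gene (also known as FOG2). The guide spacer was inserted by restriction cloning between two BbsI sites, both destroyed in the process, placing it between the human U6 RNA polymerase III promoter and the Streptococcus pyogenes gRNA scaffold. Because the sequence record is circular, the U6 promoter is annotated at the end of the numbering and the scaffold at its start, with the guide lying across the junction. The depositor notes that the PAM listed alongside the guide sequence is part of the genomic target and was not cloned.

The second expression unit drives S. pyogenes Cas9 from a hybrid promoter made up of the CMV enhancer, chicken β-actin promoter and a hybrid intron. The annotation tool splits Cas9 into N- and C-terminal portions, but these are contiguous and form one full-length coding sequence, followed by a nucleoplasmin nuclear localization signal and the bovine growth hormone polyadenylation signal. A single AAV2 ITR, an f1 origin and short bom and rop fragments are backbone remnants rather than functional payload. The plasmid replicates in E. coli from a high-copy ColE1/pUC-type origin and is selected with ampicillin through the β-lactamase gene.

The stated purpose is generation of GFP fusion proteins. This plasmid contains no GFP sequence or homology arms, so it supplies only the nuclease and guide that cut the ZFPM2 locus. A separate donor template would presumably provide the tag, although the record does not describe one, nor does it state where in the gene the cut falls.
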