Features (pLannotate 1.2.2; 18 found; start..end, strand, type, name):
      1..76      +  misc_RNA       gRNA scaffold: guide RNA scaffold for the Streptococcus pyogenes CRISPR/Cas9 system
     83..126     +  misc_RNA       gRNA scaffold (fragment): guide RNA scaffold for the Streptococcus pyogenes CRISPR/Cas9 system
    173..458     +  enhancer       CMV enhancer: human cytomegalovirus immediate early enhancer; contains an 18-bp deletion relative to the standard CMV enhancer
    460..737     +  promoter       chicken β-actin promoter: No description available
    738..965     +  intron         hybrid intron: hybrid between chicken β-actin (CBA) and minute virus of mice (MMV) introns (Gray et al., 2011)
   1103..2704    +  CDS            Cas9(N): N-terminal portion of Streptococcus pyogenes Cas9 (Zetsche et al., 2015)
   2705..5203    +  CDS            Cas9(C): C-terminal portion of Streptococcus pyogenes Cas9 (Zetsche et al., 2015)
   5204..5251    +  CDS            nucleoplasmin NLS: bipartite nuclear localization signal from nucleoplasmin
   5285..5396    +  polyA_signal   bGH poly(A) signal: bovine growth hormone polyadenylation signal
   5501..5641    +  repeat_region  AAV2 ITR: inverted terminal repeat of adeno-associated virus serotype 2 inverted
   5646..5697    -  misc_feature   bom (fragment): basis of mobility region from pBR322
   5716..6171    +  rep_origin     f1 ori (sequence partly withheld): f1 bacteriophage origin of replication; arrow indicates direction of (+) strand synthesis
   6172..6221    -  misc_feature   bom (fragment): basis of mobility region from pBR322
   6323..6358    -  CDS            rop (fragment): Rop protein, which maintains plasmids at low copy number; rop
   6453..6557    +  promoter       AmpR promoter: bla
   6558..7418    +  CDS            AmpR: β-lactamase; bla; confers resistance to ampicillin, carbenicillin, and related antibiotics
   7589..8177    +  rep_origin     ori: high-copy-number ColE1/pMB1/pBR322/pUC origin of replication
   8239..8479    +  promoter       U6 promoter: RNA polymerase III promoter for human U6 snRNA
>Addgene plasmid #132459 | pZFPM2.1.0-gDNA | addgene full sequence | sequence record 266993 | Addgene NGS Result
GTTTTAGAGCTAGAAATAGCAAGTTAAAATAAGGCTAGTCCGTTATCAACTTGAAAAAGTGGCACCGAGT
CGGTGCTTTTTTGTTTTAGAGCTAGAAATAGCAAGTTAAAATAAGGCTAGTCCGTTTTTAGCGCGTGCGC
CAATTCTGCAGACAAATGGCTCTAGAGGTACCCGTTACATAACTTACGGTAAATGGCCCGCCTGGCTGAC
CGCCCAACGACCCCCGCCCATTGACGTCAATAGTAACGCCAATAGGGACTTTCCATTGACGTCAATGGGT
GGAGTATTTACGGTAAACTGCCCACTTGGCAGTACATCAAGTGTATCATATGCCAAGTACGCCCCCTATT
GACGTCAATGACGGTAAATGGCCCGCCTGGCATTGTGCCCAGTACATGACCTTATGGGACTTTCCTACTT
GGCAGTACATCTACGTATTAGTCATCGCTATTACCATGGTCGAGGTGAGCCCCACGTTCTGCTTCACTCT
CCCCATCTCCCCCCCCTCCCCACCCCCAATTTTGTATTTATTTATTTTTTAATTATTTTGTGCAGCGATG
GGGGCGGGGGGGGGGGGGGGGCGCGCGCCAGGCGGGGCGGGGCGGGGCGAGGGGCGGGGCGGGGCGAGGC
GGAGAGGTGCGGCGGCAGCCAATCAGAGCGGCGCGCTCCGAAAGTTTCCTTTTATGGCGAGGCGGCGGCG
GCGGCGGCCCTATAAAAAGCGAAGCGCGCGGCGGGCGGGAGTCGCTGCGCGCTGCCTTCGCCCCGTGCCC
CGCTCCGCCGCCGCCTCGCGCCGCCCGCCCCGGCTCTGACTGACCGCGTTACTCCCACAGGTGAGCGGGC
GGGACGGCCCTTCTCCTCCGGGCTGTAATTAGCTGAGCAAGAGGTAAGGGTTTAAGGGATGGTTGGTTGG
TGGGGTATTAATGTTTAATTACCTGGAGCACCTGCCTGAAATCACTTTTTTTCAGGTTGGACCGGTGCCA
CCATGGACTATAAGGACCACGACGGAGACTACAAGGATCATGATATTGATTACAAAGACGATGACGATAA
GATGGCCCCAAAGAAGAAGCGGAAGGTCGGTATCCACGGAGTCCCAGCAGCCGACAAGAAGTACAGCATC
GGCCTGGACATCGGCACCAACTCTGTGGGCTGGGCCGTGATCACCGACGAGTACAAGGTGCCCAGCAAGA
AATTCAAGGTGCTGGGCAACACCGACCGGCACAGCATCAAGAAGAACCTGATCGGAGCCCTGCTGTTCGA
CAGCGGCGAAACAGCCGAGGCCACCCGGCTGAAGAGAACCGCCAGAAGAAGATACACCAGACGGAAGAAC
CGGATCTGCTATCTGCAAGAGATCTTCAGCAACGAGATGGCCAAGGTGGACGACAGCTTCTTCCACAGAC
TGGAAGAGTCCTTCCTGGTGGAAGAGGATAAGAAGCACGAGCGGCACCCCATCTTCGGCAACATCGTGGA
CGAGGTGGCCTACCACGAGAAGTACCCCACCATCTACCACCTGAGAAAGAAACTGGTGGACAGCACCGAC
AAGGCCGACCTGCGGCTGATCTATCTGGCCCTGGCCCACATGATCAAGTTCCGGGGCCACTTCCTGATCG
AGGGCGACCTGAACCCCGACAACAGCGACGTGGACAAGCTGTTCATCCAGCTGGTGCAGACCTACAACCA
GCTGTTCGAGGAAAACCCCATCAACGCCAGCGGCGTGGACGCCAAGGCCATCCTGTCTGCCAGACTGAGC
AAGAGCAGACGGCTGGAAAATCTGATCGCCCAGCTGCCCGGCGAGAAGAAGAATGGCCTGTTCGGAAACC
TGATTGCCCTGAGCCTGGGCCTGACCCCCAACTTCAAGAGCAACTTCGACCTGGCCGAGGATGCCAAACT
GCAGCTGAGCAAGGACACCTACGACGACGACCTGGACAACCTGCTGGCCCAGATCGGCGACCAGTACGCC
GACCTGTTTCTGGCCGCCAAGAACCTGTCCGACGCCATCCTGCTGAGCGACATCCTGAGAGTGAACACCG
AGATCACCAAGGCCCCCCTGAGCGCCTCTATGATCAAGAGATACGACGAGCACCACCAGGACCTGACCCT
GCTGAAAGCTCTCGTGCGGCAGCAGCTGCCTGAGAAGTACAAAGAGATTTTCTTCGACCAGAGCAAGAAC
GGCTACGCCGGCTACATTGACGGCGGAGCCAGCCAGGAAGAGTTCTACAAGTTCATCAAGCCCATCCTGG
AAAAGATGGACGGCACCGAGGAACTGCTCGTGAAGCTGAACAGAGAGGACCTGCTGCGGAAGCAGCGGAC
CTTCGACAACGGCAGCATCCCCCACCAGATCCACCTGGGAGAGCTGCACGCCATTCTGCGGCGGCAGGAA
GATTTTTACCCATTCCTGAAGGACAACCGGGAAAAGATCGAGAAGATCCTGACCTTCCGCATCCCCTACT
ACGTGGGCCCTCTGGCCAGGGGAAACAGCAGATTCGCCTGGATGACCAGAAAGAGCGAGGAAACCATCAC
CCCCTGGAACTTCGAGGAAGTGGTGGACAAGGGCGCTTCCGCCCAGAGCTTCATCGAGCGGATGACCAAC
TTCGATAAGAACCTGCCCAACGAGAAGGTGCTGCCCAAGCACAGCCTGCTGTACGAGTACTTCACCGTGT
ATAACGAGCTGACCAAAGTGAAATACGTGACCGAGGGAATGAGAAAGCCCGCCTTCCTGAGCGGCGAGCA
GAAAAAGGCCATCGTGGACCTGCTGTTCAAGACCAACCGGAAAGTGACCGTGAAGCAGCTGAAAGAGGAC
TACTTCAAGAAAATCGAGTGCTTCGACTCCGTGGAAATCTCCGGCGTGGAAGATCGGTTCAACGCCTCCC
TGGGCACATACCACGATCTGCTGAAAATTATCAAGGACAAGGACTTCCTGGACAATGAGGAAAACGAGGA
CATTCTGGAAGATATCGTGCTGACCCTGACACTGTTTGAGGACAGAGAGATGATCGAGGAACGGCTGAAA
ACCTATGCCCACCTGTTCGACGACAAAGTGATGAAGCAGCTGAAGCGGCGGAGATACACCGGCTGGGGCA
GGCTGAGCCGGAAGCTGATCAACGGCATCCGGGACAAGCAGTCCGGCAAGACAATCCTGGATTTCCTGAA
GTCCGACGGCTTCGCCAACAGAAACTTCATGCAGCTGATCCACGACGACAGCCTGACCTTTAAAGAGGAC
ATCCAGAAAGCCCAGGTGTCCGGCCAGGGCGATAGCCTGCACGAGCACATTGCCAATCTGGCCGGCAGCC
CCGCCATTAAGAAGGGCATCCTGCAGACAGTGAAGGTGGTGGACGAGCTCGTGAAAGTGATGGGCCGGCA
CAAGCCCGAGAACATCGTGATCGAAATGGCCAGAGAGAACCAGACCACCCAGAAGGGACAGAAGAACAGC
CGCGAGAGAATGAAGCGGATCGAAGAGGGCATCAAAGAGCTGGGCAGCCAGATCCTGAAAGAACACCCCG
TGGAAAACACCCAGCTGCAGAACGAGAAGCTGTACCTGTACTACCTGCAGAATGGGCGGGATATGTACGT
GGACCAGGAACTGGACATCAACCGGCTGTCCGACTACGATGTGGACCATATCGTGCCTCAGAGCTTTCTG
AAGGACGACTCCATCGACAACAAGGTGCTGACCAGAAGCGACAAGAACCGGGGCAAGAGCGACAACGTGC
CCTCCGAAGAGGTCGTGAAGAAGATGAAGAACTACTGGCGGCAGCTGCTGAACGCCAAGCTGATTACCCA
GAGAAAGTTCGACAATCTGACCAAGGCCGAGAGAGGCGGCCTGAGCGAACTGGATAAGGCCGGCTTCATC
AAGAGACAGCTGGTGGAAACCCGGCAGATCACAAAGCACGTGGCACAGATCCTGGACTCCCGGATGAACA
CTAAGTACGACGAGAATGACAAGCTGATCCGGGAAGTGAAAGTGATCACCCTGAAGTCCAAGCTGGTGTC
CGATTTCCGGAAGGATTTCCAGTTTTACAAAGTGCGCGAGATCAACAACTACCACCACGCCCACGACGCC
TACCTGAACGCCGTCGTGGGAACCGCCCTGATCAAAAAGTACCCTAAGCTGGAAAGCGAGTTCGTGTACG
GCGACTACAAGGTGTACGACGTGCGGAAGATGATCGCCAAGAGCGAGCAGGAAATCGGCAAGGCTACCGC
CAAGTACTTCTTCTACAGCAACATCATGAACTTTTTCAAGACCGAGATTACCCTGGCCAACGGCGAGATC
CGGAAGCGGCCTCTGATCGAGACAAACGGCGAAACCGGGGAGATCGTGTGGGATAAGGGCCGGGATTTTG
CCACCGTGCGGAAAGTGCTGAGCATGCCCCAAGTGAATATCGTGAAAAAGACCGAGGTGCAGACAGGCGG
CTTCAGCAAAGAGTCTATCCTGCCCAAGAGGAACAGCGATAAGCTGATCGCCAGAAAGAAGGACTGGGAC
CCTAAGAAGTACGGCGGCTTCGACAGCCCCACCGTGGCCTATTCTGTGCTGGTGGTGGCCAAAGTGGAAA
AGGGCAAGTCCAAGAAACTGAAGAGTGTGAAAGAGCTGCTGGGGATCACCATCATGGAAAGAAGCAGCTT
CGAGAAGAATCCCATCGACTTTCTGGAAGCCAAGGGCTACAAAGAAGTGAAAAAGGACCTGATCATCAAG
CTGCCTAAGTACTCCCTGTTCGAGCTGGAAAACGGCCGGAAGAGAATGCTGGCCTCTGCCGGCGAACTGC
AGAAGGGAAACGAACTGGCCCTGCCCTCCAAATATGTGAACTTCCTGTACCTGGCCAGCCACTATGAGAA
GCTGAAGGGCTCCCCCGAGGATAATGAGCAGAAACAGCTGTTTGTGGAACAGCACAAGCACTACCTGGAC
GAGATCATCGAGCAGATCAGCGAGTTCTCCAAGAGAGTGATCCTGGCCGACGCTAATCTGGACAAAGTGC
TGTCCGCCTACAACAAGCACCGGGATAAGCCCATCAGAGAGCAGGCCGAGAATATCATCCACCTGTTTAC
CCTGACCAATCTGGGAGCCCCTGCCGCCTTCAAGTACTTTGACACCACCATCGACCGGAAGAGGTACACC
AGCACCAAAGAGGTGCTGGACGCCACCCTGATCCACCAGAGCATCACCGGCCTGTACGAGACACGGATCG
ACCTGTCTCAGCTGGGAGGCGACAAAAGGCCGGCGGCCACGAAAAAGGCCGGCCAGGCAAAAAAGAAAAA
GTAAGAATTCCTAGAGCTCGCTGATCAGCCTCGACTGTGCCTTCTAGTTGCCAGCCATCTGTTGTTTGCC
CCTCCCCCGTGCCTTCCTTGACCCTGGAAGGTGCCACTCCCACTGTCCTTTCCTAATAAAATGAGGAAAT
TGCATCGCATTGTCTGAGTAGGTGTCATTCTATTCTGGGGGGTGGGGTGGGGCAGGACAGCAAGGGGGAG
GATTGGGAAGAGAATAGCAGGCATGCTGGGGAGCGGCCGCAGGAACCCCTAGTGATGGAGTTGGCCACTC
CCTCTCTGCGCGCTCGCTCGCTCACTGAGGCCGGGCGACCAAAGGTCGCCCGACGCCCGGGCTTTGCCCG
GGCGGCCTCAGTGAGCGAGCGAGCGCGCAGCTGCCTGCAGGGGCGCCTGATGCGGTATTTTCTCCTTACG
CATCTGTGCGGTATTTCACACCGCATA
[95 nt withheld, positions 5698-5792]
T
[46 nt withheld, positions 5794-5839]
C
[141 nt withheld, positions 5841-5981]
CCTTTGACGTTGGAGTCCACGTTCTTT
[37 nt withheld, positions 6009-6045]
ACTCTATCTCGGGCTATTCTTTTGATTTATAAGGGATTTTGCCGATTTCGGTCTATTGGTTAAAAAATGA
GCTGATTTAACAAAAATTTAACGCGAATTTTAACAAAATATTAACGTTTACAATTTTATGGTGCACTCTC
AGTACAATCTGCTCTGATGCCGCATAGTTAAGCCAGCCCCGACACCCGCCAACACCCGCTGACGCGCCCT
GACGGGCTTGTCTGCTCCCGGCATCCGCTTACAGACAAGCTGTGACCGTCTCCGGGAGCTGCATGTGTCA
GAGGTTTTCACCGTCATCACCGAAACGCGCGAGACGAAAGGGCCTCGTGATACGCCTATTTTTATAGGTT
AATGTCATGATAATAATGGTTTCTTAGACGTCAGGTGGCACTTTTCGGGGAAATGTGCGCGGAACCCCTA
TTTGTTTATTTTTCTAAATACATTCAAATATGTATCCGCTCATGAGACAATAACCCTGATAAATGCTTCA
ATAATATTGAAAAAGGAAGAGTATGAGTATTCAACATTTCCGTGTCGCCCTTATTCCCTTTTTTGCGGCA
TTTTGCCTTCCTGTTTTTGCTCACCCAGAAACGCTGGTGAAAGTAAAAGATGCTGAAGATCAGTTGGGTG
CACGAGTGGGTTACATCGAACTGGATCTCAACAGCGGTAAGATCCTTGAGAGTTTTCGCCCCGAAGAACG
TTTTCCAATGATGAGCACTTTTAAAGTTCTGCTATGTGGCGCGGTATTATCCCGTATTGACGCCGGGCAA
GAGCAACTCGGTCGCCGCATACACTATTCTCAGAATGACTTGGTTGAGTACTCACCAGTCACAGAAAAGC
ATCTTACGGATGGCATGACAGTAAGAGAATTATGCAGTGCTGCCATAACCATGAGTGATAACACTGCGGC
CAACTTACTTCTGACAACGATCGGAGGACCGAAGGAGCTAACCGCTTTTTTGCACAACATGGGGGATCAT
GTAACTCGCCTTGATCGTTGGGAACCGGAGCTGAATGAAGCCATACCAAACGACGAGCGTGACACCACGA
TGCCTGTAGCAATGGCAACAACGTTGCGCAAACTATTAACTGGCGAACTACTTACTCTAGCTTCCCGGCA
ACAATTAATAGACTGGATGGAGGCGGATAAAGTTGCAGGACCACTTCTGCGCTCGGCCCTTCCGGCTGGC
TGGTTTATTGCTGATAAATCTGGAGCCGGTGAGCGTGGAAGCCGCGGTATCATTGCAGCACTGGGGCCAG
ATGGTAAGCCCTCCCGTATCGTAGTTATCTACACGACGGGGAGTCAGGCAACTATGGATGAACGAAATAG
ACAGATCGCTGAGATAGGTGCCTCACTGATTAAGCATTGGTAACTGTCAGACCAAGTTTACTCATATATA
CTTTAGATTGATTTAAAACTTCATTTTTAATTTAAAAGGATCTAGGTGAAGATCCTTTTTGATAATCTCA
TGACCAAAATCCCTTAACGTGAGTTTTCGTTCCACTGAGCGTCAGACCCCGTAGAAAAGATCAAAGGATC
TTCTTGAGATCCTTTTTTTCTGCGCGTAATCTGCTGCTTGCAAACAAAAAAACCACCGCTACCAGCGGTG
GTTTGTTTGCCGGATCAAGAGCTACCAACTCTTTTTCCGAAGGTAACTGGCTTCAGCAGAGCGCAGATAC
CAAATACTGTTCTTCTAGTGTAGCCGTAGTTAGGCCACCACTTCAAGAACTCTGTAGCACCGCCTACATA
CCTCGCTCTGCTAATCCTGTTACCAGTGGCTGCTGCCAGTGGCGATAAGTCGTGTCTTACCGGGTTGGAC
TCAAGACGATAGTTACCGGATAAGGCGCAGCGGTCGGGCTGAACGGGGGGTTCGTGCACACAGCCCAGCT
TGGAGCGAACGACCTACACCGAACTGAGATACCTACAGCGTGAGCTATGAGAAAGCGCCACGCTTCCCGA
AGGGAGAAAGGCGGACAGGTATCCGGTAAGCGGCAGGGTCGGAACAGGAGAGCGCACGAGGGAGCTTCCA
GGGGGAAACGCCTGGTATCTTTATAGTCCTGTCGGGTTTCGCCACCTCTGACTTGAGCGTCGATTTTTGT
GATGCTCGTCAGGGGGGCGGAGCCTATGGAAAAACGCCAGCAACGCGGCCTTTTTACGGTTCCTGGCCTT
TTGCTGGCCTTTTGCTCACATGTGAGGGCCTATTTCCCATGATTCCTTCATATTTGCATATACGATACAA
GGCTGTTAGAGAGATAATTGGAATTAATTTGACTGTAAACACAAAGATATTAGTACAAAATACGTGACGT
AGAAAGTAATAATTTCTTGGGTAGTTTGCAGTTTTAAAATTATGTTTTAAAATGGACTATCATATGCTTA
CCGTAACTTGAAAGTATTTCGATTTCTTGGCTTTATATATCTTGTGGAAAGGACGAAACACCGAACTAAA
CATCAGTCACCTT
